>Addgene plasmid #138801 | pPD712 DsRed-Express2-ZF55 | addgene full sequence | sequence record 320747 | Addgene NGS Result
GACGGATCGGGAGATCTCCCGATCCCCTATGGTGCACTCTCAGTACAATCTGCTCTGATGCCGCATAGTT
AAGCCAGTATCTGCTCCCTGCTTGTGTGTTGGAGGTCGCTGAGTAGTGCGCGAGCAAAATTTAAGCTACA
ACAAGGCAAGGCTTGACCGACAATTGCATGAAGAATCTGCTTAGGGTTAGGCGTTTTGCGCTGCTTCGCG
ATGTACGGGCCAGATATACGCGTTGACATTGATTATTGACTAGTTATTAATAGTAATCAATTACGGGGTC
ATTAGTTCATAGCCCATATATGGAGTTCCGCGTTACATAACTTACGGTAAATGGCCCGCCTGGCTGACCG
CCCAACGACCCCCGCCCATTGACGTCAATAATGACGTATGTTCCCATAGTAACGCCAATAGGGACTTTCC
ATTGACGTCAATGGGTGGAGTATTTACGGTAAACTGCCCACTTGGCAGTACATCAAGTGTATCATATGCC
AAGTACGCCCCCTATTGACGTCAATGACGGTAAATGGCCCGCCTGGCATTATGCCCAGTACATGACCTTA
TGGGACTTTCCTACTTGGCAGTACATCTACGTATTAGTCATCGCTATTACCATGGTGATGCGGTTTTGGC
AGTACATCAATGGGCGTGGATAGCGGTTTGACTCACGGGGATTTCCAAGTCTCCACCCCATTGACGTCAA
TGGGAGTTTGTTTTGGCACCAAAATCAACGGGACTTTCCAAAATGTCGTAACAACTCCGCCCCATTGACG
CAAATGGGCGGTAGGCGTGTACGGTGGGAGGTCTATATAAGCAGAGCTCTCTGGCTAACTAGAGAACCCA
CTGCTTACTGGCTTATCGAAATTAATACGACTCACTATAGGGAGTCCCAAGCTGGCTAGCGCCACCATGG
ATTATAAGGATCACGATGGCGACTACAAGGACCACGATATTGACTACAAAGACGATGACGATAAAATGGC
TCCTAAGAAAAAGCGCAAAGTCGGTATCCATGGCGTTCCCGGATCAGGCTCCGGAAGTGGCTCCATGGAT
AGCACTGAGAACGTCATCAAGCCCTTCATGCGCTTCAAGGTGCACATGGAGGGCTCCGTGAACGGCCACG
AGTTCGAGATCGAGGGCGAGGGCGAGGGCAAGCCCTACGAGGGCACCCAGACCGCCAAGCTCCAGGTGAC
CAAGGGCGGCCCCCTGCCCTTCGCCTGGGACATCCTGTCCCCCCAGTTCCAGTACGGCTCCAAGGTGTAC
GTGAAGCACCCCGCCGACATCCCCGACTACAAGAAGCTGTCCTTCCCCGAGGGCTTCAAGTGGGAGCGCG
TGATGAACTTCGAGGACGGCGGCGTGGTGACCGTGACCCAGGACTCCTCCCTCCAGGACGGCACCTTCAT
CTACCACGTGAAGTTCATCGGCGTGAACTTCCCCTCCGACGGCCCCGTAATGCAGAAGAAAACTCTGGGC
TGGGAGCCCTCCACCGAGCGCCTGTACCCCCGCGACGGCGTGCTGAAGGGCGAGATCCACAAGGCGCTGA
AGCTGAAGGGCGGCGGCCACTACCTGGTGGAGTTCAAGTCAATCTACATGGCCAAGAAGCCCGTGAAGCT
GCCCGGCTACTACTACGTGGACTCCAAGCTGGACATCACCTCCCACAACGAGGACTACACCGTGGTGGAG
CAGTACGAGCGCGCCGAGGCCCGCCACCACCTGTTCCAGTCTGGTTCTGGTTCTGGTTCAGGATCCGGTA
CCGGTGGAGCTAGACCCGGGGAGCGCCCCTTCCAGTGTCGCATTTGCATGCGGAACTTTTCGGATGAATC
TACTTTGAGAAGACATACCCGTACTCATACCGGTGAAAAACCGTTTCAGTGTCGGATCTGTATGCGAAAT
TTCTCCATGAAACATCATTTGGGTAGACATCTACGTACGCACACCGGCGAGAAGCCATTCCAATGCCGAA
TATGCATGCGCAACTTCAGTAGATCAGATCATTTGTCTTTGCACCTAAAAACCCACCTGAGAGGATCTTA
AGCGGCCGCTCGAGTCTAGAGGGCCCGTTTAAACCCGCTGATCAGCCTCGACTGTGCCTTCTAGTTGCCA
GCCATCTGTTGTTTGCCCCTCCCCCGTGCCTTCCTTGACCCTGGAAGGTGCCACTCCCACTGTCCTTTCC
TAATAAAATGAGGAAATTGCATCGCATTGTCTGAGTAGGTGTCATTCTATTCTGGGGGGTGGGGTGGGGC
AGGACAGCAAGGGGGAGGATTGGGAAGTCAATAGCAGGCATGCTGGGGATGCGGTGGGCTCTATGGCTTC
TGAGGCGGAAAGAACCAGCTGGGGCTCTAGGGGGTATCCCC
[124 nt withheld, positions 2352-2475]
C
[91 nt withheld, positions 2477-2567]
A
[49 nt withheld, positions 2569-2617]
CCTTTGACGTTGGAGTCCACGTTCTTT
[37 nt withheld, positions 2645-2681]
ACCCTATCTCGGTCTATTCTTTTGATTTATAAGGGATTTTGCCGATTTCGGCCTATTGGTTAAAAAATGA
GCTGATTTAACAAAAATTTAACGCGAATTAATTCTGTGGAATGTGTGTCAGTTAGGCTCAATTAGTCAGC
AACCATAGTCCCGCCCCTAACTCCGCCCATCCCGCCCCTAACTCCGCCCAGTTCCGCCCATTCTCCGCCC
CATGGCTGACTAATTTTTTTTATTTATGCAGAGGCCGAGGCCGCCTCTGCCTCTGAGCTATTCCAGAAGT
AGTGAGGAGGCTTTTTTGGAGGCCTAGGCTTTTGCAAAAAGCTCCCGGGAGCTTGTATATCCATTTTCGG
AGGTTGGGCTTCGGAATCGTTTTCCGGGACGCCGGCTGGATGATCCTCCAGCGCGGGGATCTCATGCTGG
AGTTCTTCGCCCACCCCAACTTGTTTATTGCAGCTTATAATGGTTACAAATAAAGCAATAGCATCACAAA
TTTCACAAATAAAGCATTTTTTTCACTGCATTCTAGTTGTGGTTTGTCCAAACTCATCAATGTATCTTAT
CATGTCTGTATACCGTCGACCTCTAGCTAGAGCTTGGCGTAATCATGGTCATAGCTGTTTCCTGTGTGAA
ATTGTTATCCGCTCACAATTCCACACAACATACGAGCCGGAAGCATAAAGTGTAAAGCCTGGGGTGCCTA
ATGAGTGAGCTAACTCACATTAATTGCGTTGCGCTCACTGCCCGCTTTCCAGTCGGGAAACCTGTCGTGC
CAGCTGCATTAATGAATCGGCCAACGCGCGGGGAGAGGCGGTTTGCGTATTGGGCGCTCTTCCGCTTCCT
CGCTCACTGACTCGCTGCGCTCGGTCGTTCGGCTGCGGCGAGCGGTATCAGCTCACTCAAAGGCGGTAAT
ACGGTTATCCACAGAATCAGGGGATAACGCAGGAAAGAACATGTGAGCAAAAGGCCAGCAAAAGGCCAGG
AACCGTAAAAAGGCCGCGTTGCTGGCGTTTTTCCATAGGCTCCGCCCCCCTGACGAGCATCACAAAAATC
GACGCTCAAGTCAGAGGTGGCGAAACCCGACAGGACTATAAAGATACCAGGCGTTTCCCCCTGGAAGCTC
CCTCGTGCGCTCTCCTGTTCCGACCCTGCCGCTTACCGGATACCTGTCCGCCTTTCTCCCTTCGGGAAGC
GTGGCGCTTTCTCATAGCTCACGCTGTAGGTATCTCAGTTCGGTGTAGGTCGTTCGCTCCAAGCTGGGCT
GTGTGCACGAACCCCCCGTTCAGCCCGACCGCTGCGCCTTATCCGGTAACTATCGTCTTGAGTCCAACCC
GGTAAGACACGACTTATCGCCACTGGCAGCAGCCACTGGTAACAGGATTAGCAGAGCGAGGTATGTAGGC
GGTGCTACAGAGTTCTTGAAGTGGTGGCCTAACTACGGCTACACTAGAAGAACAGTATTTGGTATCTGCG
CTCTGCTGAAGCCAGTTACCTTCGGAAAAAGAGTTGGTAGCTCTTGATCCGGCAAACAAACCACCGCTGG
TAGCGGTGGTTTTTTTGTTTGCAAGCAGCAGATTACGCGCAGAAAAAAAGGATCTCAAGAAGATCCTTTG
ATCTTTTCTACGGGGTCTGACGCTCAGTGGAACGAAAACTCACGTTAAGGGATTTTGGTCATGAGATTAT
CAAAAAGGATCTTCACCTAGATCCTTTTAAATTAAAAATGAAGTTTTAAATCAATCTAAAGTATATATGA
GTAAACTTGGTCTGACAGTTACCAATGCTTAATCAGTGAGGCACCTATCTCAGCGATCTGTCTATTTCGT
TCATCCATAGTTGCCTGACTCCCCGTCGTGTAGATAACTACGATACGGGAGGGCTTACCATCTGGCCCCA
GTGCTGCAATGATACCGCGAGATCCACGCTCACCGGCTCCAGATTTATCAGCAATAAACCAGCCAGCCGG
AAGGGCCGAGCGCAGAAGTGGTCCTGCAACTTTATCCGCCTCCATCCAGTCTATTAATTGTTGCCGGGAA
GCTAGAGTAAGTAGTTCGCCAGTTAATAGTTTGCGCAACGTTGTTGCCATTGCTACAGGCATCGTGGTGT
CACGCTCGTCGTTTGGTATGGCTTCATTCAGCTCCGGTTCCCAACGATCAAGGCGAGTTACATGATCCCC
CATGTTGTGCAAAAAAGCGGTTAGCTCCTTCGGTCCTCCGATCGTTGTCAGAAGTAAGTTGGCCGCAGTG
TTATCACTCATGGTTATGGCAGCACTGCATAATTCTCTTACTGTCATGCCATCCGTAAGATGCTTTTCTG
TGACTGGTGAGTACTCAACCAAGTCATTCTGAGAATAGTGTATGCGGCGACCGAGTTGCTCTTGCCCGGC
GTCAATACGGGATAATACCGCGCCACATAGCAGAACTTTAAAAGTGCTCATCATTGGAAAACGTTCTTCG
GGGCGAAAACTCTCAAGGATCTTACCGCTGTTGAGATCCAGTTCGATGTAACCCACTCGTGCACCCAACT
GATCTTCAGCATCTTTTACTTTCACCAGCGTTTCTGGGTGAGCAAAAACAGGAAGGCAAAATGCCGCAAA
AAAGGGAATAAGGGCGACACGGAAATGTTGAATACTCATACTCTTCCTTTTTCAATATTATTGAAGCATT
TATCAGGGTTATTGTCTCATGAGCGGATACATATTTGAATGTATTTAGAAAAATAAACAAATAGGGGTTC
CGCGCACATTTCCCCGAAAAGTGCCACCTGACGTC
Features (pLannotate 1.2.2; 21 found; start..end, strand, type, name):
     28..80      -  misc_feature   bom (fragment): basis of mobility region from pBR322
    235..614     +  enhancer       CMV enhancer: human cytomegalovirus immediate early enhancer
    615..818     +  promoter       CMV promoter: human cytomegalovirus (CMV) immediate early promoter
    814..847     +  LTR            5' LTR (truncated) (fragment): truncated 5' long terminal repeat (LTR) from HIV-1
    863..881     +  promoter       T7 promoter: promoter for bacteriophage T7 RNA polymerase
    952..975     +  CDS            3xFLAG (fragment): three tandem FLAG® epitope tags
   1045..1719    +  CDS            DsRed-Express2: DsRed-Express2 is a basic (constitutively fluorescent) orange fluorescent protein published in 2008, derived from Discosoma sp.. It is reported to be a rapidly-maturing protein.
   2082..2193    +  polyA_signal   bGH poly(A) signal: bovine growth hormone polyadenylation signal
   2310..2331    +  promoter       SV40 promoter (fragment): SV40 enhancer and early promoter
   2352..2780    +  rep_origin     f1 ori (sequence partly withheld): f1 bacteriophage origin of replication; arrow indicates direction of (+) strand synthesis
   2785..2807    +  promoter       SV40 promoter (fragment): SV40 enhancer and early promoter
   2808..2999    +  promoter       SV40 promoter: SV40 early promoter
   3026..3124    +  CDS            ble (fragment): BLE_KLEPN - Experimental evidence at protein level: Swiss-Prot protein existence level 1. Binding protein with a strong affinity to the bleomycin family of antibiotics. Binds to CL990; an antimitotic-antibiotic compound. From Klebsiella pneumoniae.
   3119..3240    +  polyA_signal   SV40 poly(A) signal: SV40 polyadenylation signal
   3313..3329    -  protein_bind   lac operator: The lac repressor binds to the lac operator to inhibit transcription in E. coli. This inhibition can be relieved by adding lactose or isopropyl-β-D-thiogalactopyranoside (IPTG). lac repressor encoded by lacI
   3337..3367    -  promoter       lac promoter: promoter for the E. coli lac operon
   3382..3403    -  protein_bind   CAP binding site: CAP binding activates transcription in the presence of cAMP. E. coli catabolite activator protein
   3416..3508    -  CDS            lacI (fragment): lac repressor; lacI; The lac repressor binds to the lac operator to inhibit transcription in E. coli. This inhibition can be relieved by adding lactose or isopropyl-β-D-thiogalactopyranoside (IPTG).
   3691..4279    -  rep_origin     ori: high-copy-number ColE1/pMB1/pBR322/pUC origin of replication
   4450..5310    -  CDS            AmpR: β-lactamase; bla; confers resistance to ampicillin, carbenicillin, and related antibiotics
   5311..5415    -  promoter       AmpR promoter: bla
