[The description below was written by a language model from this plasmid's Addgene catalogue record and pLannotate feature annotations shown in this document.]
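Description:
pPD712 DsRed-Express2-ZF55 is a mammalian expression plasmid built on pPD005, a pcDNA-derived backbone adapted for Golden Gate assembly and used in synthetic biology work. It is maintained in E. coli through a high-copy ColE1/pUC-type origin and selected with ampicillin via the β-lactamase gene and its native promoter. The sequenced record is about 5.4 kb. It also carries an f1 phage origin and leftover backbone elements such as lac promoter/operator sequences and a bom fragment. Downstream of an SV40 early promoter, only a short fragment of a bleomycin-family resistance gene is annotated before the SV40 polyadenylation signal. The plasmid therefore does not appear to carry an intact mammalian selection marker and is best regarded as a transient expression vector.

The payload is a synthetic fusion protein cloned between NheI and NotI sites and driven constitutively by the human CMV immediate-early enhancer and promoter, with a bovine growth hormone polyadenylation signal terminating the transcript. A T7 promoter lies just upstream of the coding region. The open reading frame begins with an N-terminal 3xFLAG epitope tag for immunodetection. This is followed by DsRed-Express2, a rapidly maturing, constitutively fluorescent Discosoma-derived protein. The automated annotation does not label the region between the end of DsRed-Express2 and the polyA signal, which is where the ZF55 portion named in the catalogue entry would be expected. The name suggests a zinc finger domain, but the record does not describe ZF55 or its target. The stated purpose is simply constitutive expression of the DsRed-Express2-ZF55 fusion in mammalian cells, where fluorescence and the FLAG tag allow its expression to be monitored.
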