Addgene plasmid #138801: pPD712 DsRed-Express2-ZF55
Purpose: Constitutive expression of DsRed-Express2-ZF55 under the CMV promoter.
Depositing lab: Joshua Leonard. Depositing organization: Northwestern University.
Backbone
  Vector backbone: pPD005 pcDNA Golden Gate
  Vector type: Mammalian Expression, Synthetic Biology
Growth in bacteria
  Bacterial resistance: Ampicillin, 100 μg/mL
  Growth temperature: 37°C
  Growth strain: DH5alpha
  Copy number: High Copy
Gene/Insert
  Gene/Insert name: DsRed-Express2-ZF55
  Species: Synthetic
  Promoter: CMV
  Tag / fusion protein: 3xFlag (N terminal on insert)
  Cloning method: Restriction Enzyme; 5′ cloning site NheI (not destroyed); 3′ cloning site NotI (not destroyed)
  Sequencing primers: 5′ CGCAAATGGGCGGTAGGCGTG; 3′ TAGAAGGCACAGTCGAGG
Terms and licenses: Academic/Nonprofit Terms; Industry Terms: Not Available to Industry
Depositor comments: Leonard Lab plasmid reference number: L1336
How to cite: pPD712 DsRed-Express2-ZF55 was a gift from Joshua Leonard (Addgene plasmid # 138801 ; http://n2t.net/addgene:138801 ; RRID:Addgene_138801)
