>Addgene plasmid #138801 | pPD712 DsRed-Express2-ZF55 | depositor partial sequence | sequence record 268269 | dsRedExpress2-ZF55 gene
ATGGATTATAAGGATCACGATGGCGACTACAAGGACCACGATATTGACTACAAAGACGATGACGATAAAA
TGGCTCCTAAGAAAAAGCGCAAAGTCGGTATCCATGGCGTTCCCGGATCAGGCTCCGGAAGTGGCTCCAT
GGATAGCACTGAGAACGTCATCAAGCCCTTCATGCGCTTCAAGGTGCACATGGAGGGCTCCGTGAACGGC
CACGAGTTCGAGATCGAGGGCGAGGGCGAGGGCAAGCCCTACGAGGGCACCCAGACCGCCAAGCTCCAGG
TGACCAAGGGCGGCCCCCTGCCCTTCGCCTGGGACATCCTGTCCCCCCAGTTCCAGTACGGCTCCAAGGT
GTACGTGAAGCACCCCGCCGACATCCCCGACTACAAGAAGCTGTCCTTCCCCGAGGGCTTCAAGTGGGAG
CGCGTGATGAACTTCGAGGACGGCGGCGTGGTGACCGTGACCCAGGACTCCTCCCTCCAGGACGGCACCT
TCATCTACCACGTGAAGTTCATCGGCGTGAACTTCCCCTCCGACGGCCCCGTAATGCAGAAGAAAACTCT
GGGCTGGGAGCCCTCCACCGAGCGCCTGTACCCCCGCGACGGCGTGCTGAAGGGCGAGATCCACAAGGCG
CTGAAGCTGAAGGGCGGCGGCCACTACCTGGTGGAGTTCAAGTCAATCTACATGGCCAAGAAGCCCGTGA
AGCTGCCCGGCTACTACTACGTGGACTCCAAGCTGGACATCACCTCCCACAACGAGGACTACACCGTGGT
GGAGCAGTACGAGCGCGCCGAGGCCCGCCACCACCTGTTCCAGTCTGGTTCTGGTTCTGGTTCAGGATCC
GGTACCGGTGGAGCTAGACCCGGGGAGCGCCCCTTCCAGTGTCGCATTTGCATGCGGAACTTTTCGGATG
AATCTACTTTGAGAAGACATACCCGTACTCATACCGGTGAAAAACCGTTTCAGTGTCGGATCTGTATGCG
AAATTTCTCCATGAAACATCATTTGGGTAGACATCTACGTACGCACACCGGCGAGAAGCCATTCCAATGC
CGAATATGCATGCGCAACTTCAGTAGATCAGATCATTTGTCTTTGCACCTAAAAACCCACCTGAGAGGAT
CTTAA
